Addgene plasmid #29187: pEMS1388
Purpose: Expression of the reporter gene under the control of the MiniPromoter in this plasmid has not been tested
Depositing lab: Elizabeth Simpson. Depositing organization: University of British Columbia. Publication: A regulatory toolbox of MiniPromoters to drive selective expression in the brain. Portales-Casamar E, Swanson DJ, Liu L, de Leeuw CN, Banks KG, Ho Sui SJ, Fulton DL, Ali J, Amirabbasi M, Arenillas DJ, Babyak N, Black SF, Bonaguro RJ, Brauer E, Candido TR, Castellarin M, Chen J, Chen Y, Cheng JC, Chopra V, Docking TR, Dreolini L, D'Souza CA, Flynn EK, Glenn R, Hatakka K, Hearty TG, Imanian B, Jiang S, Khorasan-zadeh S, Komljenovic I, Laprise S, Liao NY, Lim JS, Lithwick S, Liu F, Liu J, Lu M, McConechy M, McLeod AJ, Milisavljevic M, Mis J, O'Connor K, Palma B, Palmquist DL, Schmouth JF, Swanson MI, Tam B, Ticoll A, Turner JL, Varhol R, Vermeulen J, Watkins RF, Wilson G, Wong BK, Wong SH, Wong TY, Yang GS, Ypsilanti AR, Jones SJ, Holt RA, Goldowitz D, Wasserman WW, Simpson EM. Proc Natl Acad Sci U S A. 2010 Sep 21. 107(38):16589-94. 10.1073/pnas.1009158107 PubMed 20807748.
Backbone
  Vector backbone: pEMS1306
  Backbone size w/o insert (bp): 16454
  Vector type: Pleiades Promoter Project [sic, Pleaides Plieades]
Growth in bacteria
  Bacterial resistance: Ampicillin, 100 μg/mL
  Growth temperature: 37°C
  Growth strain: DH5alpha
  Growth instructions: DH10B
  Copy number: High Copy
Gene/Insert
  Gene/Insert name: Ple119 (alt names: HTR1A; 5-hydroxytryptamine 1A receptor)
  Species: H. sapiens (human)
  Insert size (bp): 3992
  Entrez Gene: HTR1A (a.k.a. 5-HT-1A, 5-HT1A, 5HT1a, ADRB2RL1, ADRBRL1, G-21, PFMCD)
  Tag / fusion protein: EGFP-NLS (C terminal on backbone)
  Cloning method: Restriction Enzyme; 5′ cloning site AvrII (unknown if destroyed); 3′ cloning site MluI (unknown if destroyed)
  Sequencing primers: 5′ Unknown
Terms and licenses: Academic/Nonprofit Terms; Industry Terms: Not Available to Industry
How to cite: pEMS1388 was a gift from Elizabeth Simpson (Addgene plasmid # 29187 ; http://n2t.net/addgene:29187 ; RRID:Addgene_29187)
