[The description below was written by a language model from this plasmid's Addgene catalogue record.]
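Description:
pEMS1388 is a plasmid from the Pleiades Promoter Project, a collection of constructs carrying compact human regulatory sequences ("MiniPromoters") designed to drive selective gene expression in defined brain regions or cell types. It is built on the large pEMS1306 backbone (about 16.5 kb without insert), is maintained in E. coli as a high-copy plasmid, and is selected with ampicillin. The record does not give a feature map, so the origin of replication and the other elements that account for the backbone's size are not stated.

The insert is Ple119, a roughly 4 kb MiniPromoter derived from the human HTR1A locus, which encodes the 5-hydroxytryptamine (serotonin) 1A receptor. It was cloned by restriction digestion between AvrII and MluI sites. The insert is regulatory sequence rather than the receptor coding region. Although the catalogue lists EGFP-NLS as a C-terminal tag on the backbone, this is best read as a backbone-encoded reporter placed downstream of the MiniPromoter. EGFP fused to a nuclear localisation signal concentrates fluorescence in the nucleus, which makes individual expressing cells easier to identify and count in dense neural tissue.

The intended use is to test whether Ple119 reproduces aspects of the HTR1A expression pattern and, if so, to provide a small promoter for directing transgenes to those cells. However, the record explicitly notes that reporter expression under this MiniPromoter has not been tested in this plasmid, so its activity and specificity remain unvalidated. Distribution is limited to academic and nonprofit users.
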