>Addgene plasmid #29187 | pEMS1388 | addgene partial sequence | sequence record 39561 | EGFP-N 5'-CGTCGCCGTCCAGCTCGACCAG-3'
ACCATGGTGGCGGAAGTTCCTATACCTTTTGAAGAATAGGAACTTCGGCGCGCCACGCGTCGGGAAGGGG
GAGGGAAGAAAAAGCAGCGCGAAGATTCGCCTCGCCCCTTCCCCTGGGGTCTTCCGCCCTTCTCCTGGGA
AGTTTCGGAGGAAGGGAATGCAGAGACCCAAGCAGGAAGTTCTTACTGCTTCGGCGAAGGGTATCTCCGA
GGAGCAGCTTTCAGGCGCTCCCTGGGCTCTCGCAGTCCAGCGCGTTCAGAAGCTCCAGCTGGGAAACTGG
AGTTGGCCTGAAAGCAGCTCCAGGATCTCCCGGCGGCGGAGAGGTGGCTGGAACGTCTGTCTGTCGCTGT
CCATTTTACTTTGCCGCTCCCGAACTGGCTGCCGGAGCTGGAGTCTCCCCACTAGCAAACAGTCTCCAAT
CCCAGAAATATCTAGAACCGAGAAGCCCCATCCTCCACGGTCACTCTGTGACCCTCCTCTCCCTATTTCC
TTCCTTCCCTCTCTCCCCCTCTCTCCTCCTCTCTTCTCTCTCTTCTGCCTCTTTCGTCCCCCTTCTCCCC
ACCTGCCTTCCCTTTCAGTCTCCCTCTTCCTCCTCACTTCCCTTTATTTATCCCTCTGTGAGTCGCTT
