>Addgene plasmid #29187 | pEMS1388 | addgene partial sequence | sequence record 39684 | pEMS1307-fwd 5'-ccgcacgtctaagaaaccat-3'
AGAATTAATTCCGATCATATTCAATAACCCTTAATGAATTCGAGCTCCTAGGGACAAATTTCACAAGGAT
AATGTTGAGCAAAAAAAAAAACGTTGCAAAAGACTGTATATAGAATGATACCATTTCTCAGTTGCTTAGG
GAAACATACATATCGTATAAGAATACAAAGACATTCATGGGAATAATAAACACTAAATTCAAGAGTAAAC
AGGAACTTCAATTGAATCAATGCTATTTTTAAAAGCTTTTCTTAAGCACATAGGCATTTATTATATTATT
CTTTATATTTTTAATAAATCCTATTTAATATATAATAAAATGTAAAAAAATTAAGGAAATAATTCAAGGC
TAGTACGTTGCAGAGTAGTTATTTGAATATAGAACTGTGGCCCTGAGTGGCTATATTCAACCAACACATT
ACTGCTTCAATACACCAAATGACACAGTTTTNGACCAGTATTTTATAATCACAATTATTGCATTTGTATA
ATAGCATGTTGTATAGAAA
